Addgene plasmid #65726: pLV-CMV-LoxP-DsRed-LoxP-eGFP
Purpose: Functions as a genetic Cre reporter that switches from DsRed expression to eGFP expression upon presence of Cre recombinase.
Depositing lab: Jacco van Rheenen. Depositing organization: Hubrecht Institute. Publication: In Vivo imaging reveals extracellular vesicle-mediated phenocopying of metastatic behavior. Zomer A, Maynard C, Verweij FJ, Kamermans A, Schafer R, Beerling E, Schiffelers RM, de Wit E, Berenguer J, Ellenbroek SI, Wurdinger T, Pegtel DM, van Rheenen J. Cell. 2015 May 21;161(5):1046-57. doi: 10.1016/j.cell.2015.04.042. PubMed 26000481.
Backbone
  Vector backbone: pLV
  Total vector size (bp): 9997
  Vector type: Mammalian Expression, Lentiviral, Cre/Lox
  Selectable markers: Puromycin
Growth in bacteria
  Bacterial resistance: Ampicillin, 100 μg/mL
  Growth temperature: 37°C
  Growth strain: Stbl3
  Copy number: High Copy
Gene/Insert
  Gene/Insert name: LoxP-DsRed-LoxP-eGFP
  Promoter: CMV
  Cloning method: Restriction Enzyme; 5′ cloning site Sall (not destroyed); 3′ cloning site Spel (not destroyed)
  Sequencing primers: 5′ cgcaaatgggcggtaggcgtg
Terms and licenses: Academic/Nonprofit Terms; Industry Terms: Not Available to Industry
How to cite: pLV-CMV-LoxP-DsRed-LoxP-eGFP was a gift from Jacco van Rheenen (Addgene plasmid # 65726 ; http://n2t.net/addgene:65726 ; RRID:Addgene_65726)
