[The description below was written by a language model from this plasmid's Addgene catalogue record and pLannotate feature annotations shown in this document.]
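Description:
pLV-CMV-LoxP-DsRed-LoxP-eGFP is a lentiviral Cre reporter plasmid of about 10 kb, built on the pLV backbone for expression in mammalian cells. It is maintained in E. coli through a high-copy ColE1/pUC-type origin with ampicillin resistance (β-lactamase), and also carries an f1 origin and an SV40 origin. The viral portion has a third-generation, self-inactivating layout. An RSV promoter fused to a truncated HIV-1 5' LTR drives the genomic RNA in packaging cells. It is followed by the Ψ packaging signal with a partial gag sequence, the Rev response element for Rev-dependent nuclear export, and the cPPT/CTS. A ΔU3 3' LTR leaves the integrated provirus without LTR promoter activity, and an SV40 polyadenylation signal lies downstream.

Inside the provirus, the CMV enhancer/promoter drives a colour-switch cassette. A DsRed coding sequence, annotated as the noncytotoxic DsRed-Express2 variant, sits between two loxP sites in the same orientation, and EGFP lies just downstream. Without Cre, cells express DsRed. Cre excises the floxed DsRed segment and brings EGFP next to the promoter, so the cell and its progeny switch permanently from red to green. The record does not annotate a separate stop or polyadenylation element within the floxed segment. Downstream of EGFP, an EMCV IRES allows translation of puromycin N-acetyltransferase for selecting transduced cells. Hepatitis B virus-derived sequence follows, annotated as a post-transcriptional regulatory element and overlapping the X open reading frame, and probably serves to enhance transcript expression. The plasmid is used to make stable reporter cells that reveal Cre activity. The associated publication concerns in vivo imaging of extracellular vesicle-mediated effects on metastatic behaviour.
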