Features (pLannotate 1.2.2; 35 found; start..end, strand, type, name):
      1..304     +  enhancer       CMV enhancer: human cytomegalovirus immediate early enhancer
    305..508     +  promoter       CMV promoter: human cytomegalovirus (CMV) immediate early promoter
    584..613     +  misc_feature   MCS (fragment): pBluescript multiple cloning site
    633..654     +  misc_feature   MCS (fragment): multiple cloning site
    662..695     +  protein_bind   loxP: Cre-mediated recombination occurs in the 8-bp core sequence (GCATACAT). Cre recombinase
    730..1407    +  CDS            DsRed-Express2: noncytotoxic tetrameric variant of DsRed fluorescent protein (Strack et al., 2008) mammalian codon-optimized
   1432..1465    +  protein_bind   loxP: Cre-mediated recombination occurs in the 8-bp core sequence (GCATACAT). Cre recombinase
   1522..2241    +  CDS            EGFP: the original enhanced GFP (Yang et al., 1996) mammalian codon-optimized
   2309..2455    +  CDS            HBsAg (S) (fragment): major/small (S) envelope protein of hepatitis B virus hepatitis B surface antigen
   2575..3037    +  misc_feature   IRES: internal ribosome entry site (IRES) of the encephalomyocarditis virus (EMCV)
   3066..3665    +  CDS            PuroR: puromycin N-acetyltransferase; pac from Streptomyces alboniger; confers resistance to puromycin
   3801..4059    +  ncRNA          HBV PRE 1151-1410: Accession: RF02816 - Hepatitis B virus post-transcriptional regulatory element 1151-1410
   4025..4465    +  CDS            X: X_HBVD3 - Experimental evidence at protein level: Swiss-Prot protein existence level 1. Multifunctional protein that plays a role in silencing host antiviral defenses and promoting viral transcription. Does not seem to be essential for HBV infection. May be directly involved in development of cirrhosis and liver cancer (hepatocellular carcinoma). Most of cytosolic activities involve modulation of cytosolic calcium. The effect on apoptosis is controversial depending on the cell types in which the studies have been conducted. May induce apoptosis by localizing in mitochondria and causing loss of
   4487..4555    +  CDS            nef (fragment): NEF_HV1Z2 - Experimental evidence at protein level: Swiss-Prot protein existence level 1. Extracellular Nef protein targets CD4(+) T-lymphocytes for apoptosis by interacting with CXCR4 surface receptors. From Human immunodeficiency virus type 1 group M subtype D (isolate Z2/CDC-Z34) (HIV-1).
   4557..4790    +  LTR            3' LTR (ΔU3): self-inactivating 3' long terminal repeat (LTR) from HIV-1
   4862..4983    +  polyA_signal   SV40 poly(A) signal: SV40 polyadenylation signal
   5023..5158    +  rep_origin     SV40 ori: SV40 origin of replication
   5179..5197    -  promoter       T7 promoter: promoter for bacteriophage T7 RNA polymerase
   5205..5360    +  CDS            lacZα (fragment): LacZα fragment of β-galactosidase; lacZ fragment
   5365..5793    +  rep_origin     f1 ori (sequence partly withheld): f1 bacteriophage origin of replication; arrow indicates direction of (+) strand synthesis
   5846..5950    +  promoter       AmpR promoter: bla
   5951..6811    +  CDS            AmpR: β-lactamase; bla; confers resistance to ampicillin, carbenicillin, and related antibiotics
   6982..7570    +  rep_origin     ori: high-copy-number ColE1/pMB1/pBR322/pUC origin of replication
   7753..7845    +  CDS            lacI (fragment): lac repressor; lacI; The lac repressor binds to the lac operator to inhibit transcription in E. coli. This inhibition can be relieved by adding lactose or isopropyl-β-D-thiogalactopyranoside (IPTG).
   7858..7879    +  protein_bind   CAP binding site: CAP binding activates transcription in the presence of cAMP. E. coli catabolite activator protein
   7894..7924    +  promoter       lac promoter: promoter for the E. coli lac operon
   7932..7948    +  protein_bind   lac operator: The lac repressor binds to the lac operator to inhibit transcription in E. coli. This inhibition can be relieved by adding lactose or isopropyl-β-D-thiogalactopyranoside (IPTG). lac repressor encoded by lacI
   7993..8011    +  promoter       T3 promoter: promoter for bacteriophage T3 RNA polymerase
   8039..8265    +  promoter       RSV promoter: Rous sarcoma virus enhancer/promoter
   8266..8446    +  LTR            5' LTR (truncated): truncated 5' long terminal repeat (LTR) from HIV-1
   8493..8618    +  misc_feature   HIV-1 Ψ: packaging signal of human immunodeficiency virus type 1
   8602..8965    +  CDS            HIV-1 gag (fragment): gag protein from human immunodeficiency virus 1; gag
   9111..9344    +  misc_feature   RRE: The Rev response element (RRE) of HIV-1 allows for Rev-dependent mRNA export from the nucleus to the cytoplasm.
   9721..9821    +  CDS            Rev (fragment): human immunodeficiency virus 1 (HIV-1) Rev protein; rev; enhances nuclear export of unspliced and incompletely spliced viral mRNAs
   9835..9952    +  misc_feature   cPPT/CTS: central polypurine tract and central termination sequence of HIV-1
>Addgene plasmid #65726 | pLV-CMV-LoxP-DsRed-LoxP-eGFP | addgene full sequence | sequence record 350232 | Addgene NGS Result
CGTTACATAACTTACGGTAAATGGCCCGCCTGGCTGACCGCCCAACGACCCCCGCCCATTGACGTCAATA
ATGACGTATGTTCCCATAGTAACGCCAATAGGGACTTTCCATTGACGTCAATGGGTGGAGTATTTACGGT
AAACTGCCCACTTGGCAGTACATCAAGTGTATCATATGCCAAGTACGCCCCCTATTGACGTCAATGACGG
TAAATGGCCCGCCTGGCATTATGCCCAGTACATGACCTTATGGGACTTTCCTACTTGGCAGTACATCTAC
GTATTAGTCATCGCTATTACCATGGTGATGCGGTTTTGGCAGTACATCAATGGGCGTGGATAGCGGTTTG
ACTCACGGGGATTTCCAAGTCTCCACCCCATTGACGTCAATGGGAGTTTGTTTTGGCACCAAAATCAACG
GGACTTTCCAAAATGTCGTAACAACTCCGCCCCATTGACGCAAATGGGCGGTAGGCGTGTACGGTGGGAG
GTCTATATAAGCAGAGCTCGTTTAGTGAACCGTCAGATCGCCTGGAGACGCCATCCACGCTGTTTTGACC
TCCATAGAAGACACCGACTCTAGCTAGAGGATCCCCCGGGCTGCAGGAATTCGGCGCGCCACGCGTACCG
ATAGCTTCGAATTCTGCAGTCGACCGGAATTATAACTTCGTATAGCATACATTATACGAAGTTATAATTC
TGCAGATATCCAGCACAGTGGCGGCCACCATGGATAGCACTGAGAACGTCATCAAGCCCTTCATGCGCTT
CAAGGTGCACATGGAGGGCTCCGTGAACGGCCACGAGTTCGAGATCGAGGGCGAGGGCGAGGGCAAGCCC
TACGAGGGCACCCAGACCGCCAAGCTGCAGGTGACCAAGGGCGGCCCCCTGCCCTTCGCCTGGGACATCC
TGTCCCCCCAGTTCCAGTACGGCTCCAAGGTGTACGTGAAGCACCCCGCCGACATCCCCGACTACAAGAA
GCTGTCCTTCCCCGAGGGCTTCAAGTGGGAGCGCGTGATGAACTTCGAGGACGGCGGCGTGGTGACCGTG
ACCCAGGACTCCTCCCTGCAGGACGGCACCTTCATCTACCACGTGAAGTTCATCGGCGTGAACTTCCCCT
CCGACGGCCCCGTAATGCAGAAGAAGACTCTGGGCTGGGAGCCCTCCACCGAGCGCCTGTACCCCCGCGA
CGGCGTGCTGAAGGGCGAGATCCACAAGGCGCTGAAGCTGAAGGGCGGCGGCCACTACCTGGTGGAGTTC
AAGTCAATCTACATGGCCAAGAAGCCCGTGAAGCTGCCCGGCTACTACTACGTGGACTCCAAGCTGGACA
TCACCTCCCACAACGAGGACTACACCGTGGTGGAGCAGTACGAGCGCGCCGAGGCCCGCCACCACCTGTT
CCAGTAGAGCTAGCTGAATAAGGCCGCTCGAATAACTTCGTATAGCATACATTATACGAAGTTATTCGAG
TCTAGAGGGCCCGTTAGATCTCTCGAGGTTAACGAATTCGACTACGCCACCATGGTGAGCAAGGGCGAGG
AGCTGTTCACCGGGGTGGTGCCCATCCTGGTCGAGCTGGACGGCGACGTAAACGGCCACAAGTTCAGCGT
GTCCGGCGAGGGCGAGGGCGATGCCACCTACGGCAAGCTGACCCTGAAGTTCATCTGCACCACCGGCAAG
CTGCCCGTGCCCTGGCCCACCCTCGTGACCACCCTGACCTACGGCGTGCAGTGCTTCAGCCGCTACCCCG
ACCACATGAAGCAGCACGACTTCTTCAAGTCCGCCATGCCCGAAGGCTACGTCCAGGAGCGCACCATCTT
CTTCAAGGACGACGGCAACTACAAGACCCGCGCCGAGGTGAAGTTCGAGGGCGACACCCTGGTGAACCGC
ATCGAGCTGAAGGGCATCGACTTCAAGGAGGACGGCAACATCCTGGGGCACAAGCTGGAGTACAACTACA
ACAGCCACAACGTCTATATCATGGCCGACAAGCAGAAGAACGGCATCAAGGTGAACTTCAAGATCCGCCA
CAACATCGAGGACGGCAGCGTGCAGCTCGCCGACCACTACCAGCAGAACACCCCCATCGGCGACGGCCCC
GTGCTGCTGCCCGACAACCACTACCTGAGCACCCAGTCCGCCCTGAGCAAAGACCCCAACGAGAAGCGCG
ATCACATGGTCCTGCTGGAGTTCGTGACCGCCGCCGGGATCACTCTCGGCATGGACGAGCTGTACAAGTA
AAATTCTACCGGGTAGCGACTAGTCTCGAGTCTAGACAGCGCTCACCGGTCGTTAACATTAAGCTAGCCT
AGTGCCATTTGTTCAGTGGTTCGTAGGGCTTTCCCCCACTGTTTGGCTTTCAGTTATATGGATGATGTGG
TATTGGGGGCCAAGTCTGTACAGCATCTTGAGTCCCTTTTTACCGCTGTTACCAATTTTCTTTTGTCTTT
GGGTAAACCCGGGAATTCCGCCCCTCTCCCCCCCTAACGTTACTGGCCGAAGCCGCTTGGAATAAGGCCG
GTGTGCGTTTGTCTATATGTTATTTTCCACCATATTGCCGTCTTTTGGCAATGTGAGGGCCCGGAAACCT
GGCCCTGTCTTCTTGACGAGCATTCCTAGGGGTCTTTCCCCTCTCGCCAAAGGAATGCAAGGTCTGTTGA
ATGTCGTGAAGGAAGCAGTTCCTCTGGAAGCTTCTTGAAGACAAACAACGTCTGTAGCGACCCTTTGCAG
GCAGCGGAACCCCCCACCTGGCGACAGGTGCCTCTGCGGCCAAAAGCCACGTGTATAAGATACACCTGCA
AAGGCGGCACAACCCCAGTGCCACGTTGTGAGTTGGATAGTTGTGGAAAGAGTCAAATGGCTCTCCTCAA
GCGTATTCAACAAGGGGCTGAAGGATGCCCAGAAGGTACCCCATTGTATGGGATCTGATCTGGGGCCTCG
GTGCACATGCTTTACATGTGTTTAGTCGAGGTTAAAAAAACGTCTAGGCCCCCCGAACCACGGGGACGTG
GTTTTCCTTTGAAAAACACGATGATAATATGGATATGGCCACAACGGTCGCCACCATGACCGAGTACAAG
CCCACGGTGCGCCTCGCCACCCGCGACGACGTCCCCAGGGCCGTACGCACCCTCGCCGCCGCGTTCGCCG
ACTACCCCGCCACGCGCCACACCGTCGATCCGGACCGCCACATCGAGCGGGTCACCGAGCTGCAAGAACT
CTTCCTCACGCGCGTCGGGCTCGACATCGGCAAGGTGTGGGTCGCGGACGACGGCGCCGCGGTGGCGGTC
TGGACCACGCCGGAGAGCGTCGAAGCGGGGGCGGTGTTCGCCGAGATCGGCCCGCGCATGGCCGAGTTGA
GCGGTTCCCGGCTGGCCGCGCAGCAACAGATGGAAGGCCTCCTGGCGCCGCACCGGCCCAAGGAGCCCGC
GTGGTTCCTGGCCACCGTCGGCGTCTCGCCCGACCACCAGGGCAAGGGTCTGGGCAGCGCCGTCGTGCTC
CCCGGAGTGGAGGCGGCCGAGCGCGCCGGGGTGCCCGCCTTCCTGGAGACCTCCGCGCCCCGCAACCTCC
CCTTCTACGAGCGGCTCGGCTTCACCGTCACCGCCGACGTCGAGGTGCCCGAAGGACCGCGCACCTGGTG
CATGACCCGCAAGCCCGGTGCCTGACGCCCGCCCCACGACCCGCAGCGCCCGACCGAAAGGAGCGCACGA
CCCCATGCATGTATTCAATCTAAGCAGGCTTTCACTTTCTCGCCAACTTACAAGGCCTTTCTGTGTAAAC
AATACCTGAACCTTTACCCCGTTGCCCGGCAACGGCCAGGTCTGTGCCAAGTGTTTGCTGACGCAACCCC
CACTGGCTGGGGCTTGGTCATGGGCCATCAGCGCATGCGTGGAACCTTTTCGGCTCCTCTGCCGATCCAT
ACTGCGGAACTCCTAGCCGCTTGTTTTGCTCGCAGCAGGTCTGGAGCAAACATTATCGGGACTGATAACT
CTGTTGTCCTATCCCGCAAATATACATCGTTTCCATGGCTGCTAGGCTGTGCTGCCAACTGGATCCTGCG
CGGGACGTCCTTTGTTTACGTCCCGTCGGCGCTGAATCCTGCGGACGACCCTTCTCGGGGTCGCTTGGGA
CTCTCTCGTCCCCTTCTCCGTCTGCCGTTCCGACCGACCACGGGGCGCACCTCTCTTTACGCGGACTCCC
CGTCTGTGCCTTCTCATCTGCCGGACCGTGTGCACTTCGCTTCACCTCTGCACGTCGCATGGAGACCACC
GTGAACGCCCACCAAATATTGCCCAAGGTCTTACATAAGAGGACTCTTGGACTCTCAGCAATGTCAACGA
CCGACCTTGAGGCATACTTCAAAGACTGTTTGTTTAAAGACTGGGAGGAGTTGGGGGAGGAGATTAGGTT
AAAGGTCTTTGTACTAGGAGGCTGTAGGCATAAATTGGTCTGCGCACCAGCACCATGGCGCAATCACTAG
AGCGGGGTACCTTTAAGACCAATGACTTACAAGGCAGCTGTAGATCTTAGCCACTTTTTAAAAGAAAAGG
GGGGACTGGAAGGGCTAATTCACTCCCAACGAAGACAAGATCTGCTTTTTGCTTGTACTGGGTCTCTCTG
GTTAGACCAGATCTGAGCCTGGGAGCTCTCTGGCTAACTAGGGAACCCACTGCTTAAGCCTCAATAAAGC
TTGCCTTGAGTGCTTCAAGTAGTGTGTGCCCGTCTGTTGTGTGACTCTGGTAACTAGAGATCCCTCAGAC
CCTTTTAGTCAGTGTGGAAAATCTCTAGCAGTAGTAGTTCATGTCATCTTATTATTCAGTATTTATAACT
TGCAAAGAAATGAATATCAGAGAGTGAGAGGAACTTGTTTATTGCAGCTTATAATGGTTACAAATAAAGC
AATAGCATCACAAATTTCACAAATAAAGCATTTTTTTCACTGCATTCTAGTTGTGGTTTGTCCAAACTCA
TCAATGTATCTTATCATGTCTGGCTCTAGCTATCCCGCCCCTAACTCCGCCCATCCCGCCCCTAACTCCG
CCCAGTTCCGCCCATTCTCCGCCCCATGGCTGACTAATTTTTTTTATTTATGCAGAGGCCGAGGCCGCCT
CGGCCTCTGAGCTATTCCAGAAGTAGTGAGGAGGCTTTTTTGGAGGCCTAGGGACGTACCCAATTCGCCC
TATAGTGAGTCGTATTACGCGCGCTCACTGGCCGTCGTTTTACAACGTCGTGACTGGGAAAACCCTGGCG
TTACCCAACTTAATCGCCTTGCAGCACATCCCCCTTTCGCCAGCTGGCGTAATAGCGAAGAGGCCCGCAC
CGATCGCCCTTCCCAACAGTTGCGCAGCCTGAATGGCGAATGGG
[124 nt withheld, positions 5365-5488]
C
[91 nt withheld, positions 5490-5580]
A
[49 nt withheld, positions 5582-5630]
CCTTTGACGTTGGAGTCCACGTTCTTT
[37 nt withheld, positions 5658-5694]
ACCCTATCTCGGTCTATTCTTTTGATTTATAAGGGATTTTGCCGATTTCGGCCTATTGGTTAAAAAATGA
GCTGATTTAACAAAAATTTAACGCGAATTTTAACAAAATATTAACGCTTACAATTTAGGTGGCACTTTTC
GGGGAAATGTGCGCGGAACCCCTATTTGTTTATTTTTCTAAATACATTCAAATATGTATCCGCTCATGAG
ACAATAACCCTGATAAATGCTTCAATAATATTGAAAAAGGAAGAGTATGAGTATTCAACATTTCCGTGTC
GCCCTTATTCCCTTTTTTGCGGCATTTTGCCTTCCTGTTTTTGCTCACCCAGAAACGCTGGTGAAAGTAA
AAGATGCTGAAGATCAGTTGGGTGCACGAGTGGGTTACATCGAACTGGATCTCAACAGCGGTAAGATCCT
TGAGAGTTTTCGCCCCGAAGAACGTTTTCCAATGATGAGCACTTTTAAAGTTCTGCTATGTGGCGCGGTA
TTATCCCGTATTGACGCCGGGCAAGAGCAACTCGGTCGCCGCATACACTATTCTCAGAATGACTTGGTTG
AGTACTCACCAGTCACAGAAAAGCATCTTACGGATGGCATGACAGTAAGAGAATTATGCAGTGCTGCCAT
AACCATGAGTGATAACACTGCGGCCAACTTACTTCTGACAACGATCGGAGGACCGAAGGAGCTAACCGCT
TTTTTGCACAACATGGGGGATCATGTAACTCGCCTTGATCGTTGGGAACCGGAGCTGAATGAAGCCATAC
CAAACGACGAGCGTGACACCACGATGCCTGTAGCAATGGCAACAACGTTGCGCAAACTATTAACTGGCGA
ACTACTTACTCTAGCTTCCCGGCAACAATTAATAGACTGGATGGAGGCGGATAAAGTTGCAGGACCACTT
CTGCGCTCGGCCCTTCCGGCTGGCTGGTTTATTGCTGATAAATCTGGAGCCGGTGAGCGTGGGTCTCGCG
GTATCATTGCAGCACTGGGGCCAGATGGTAAGCCCTCCCGTATCGTAGTTATCTACACGACGGGGAGTCA
GGCAACTATGGATGAACGAAATAGACAGATCGCTGAGATAGGTGCCTCACTGATTAAGCATTGGTAACTG
TCAGACCAAGTTTACTCATATATACTTTAGATTGATTTAAAACTTCATTTTTAATTTAAAAGGATCTAGG
TGAAGATCCTTTTTGATAATCTCATGACCAAAATCCCTTAACGTGAGTTTTCGTTCCACTGAGCGTCAGA
CCCCGTAGAAAAGATCAAAGGATCTTCTTGAGATCCTTTTTTTCTGCGCGTAATCTGCTGCTTGCAAACA
AAAAAACCACCGCTACCAGCGGTGGTTTGTTTGCCGGATCAAGAGCTACCAACTCTTTTTCCGAAGGTAA
CTGGCTTCAGCAGAGCGCAGATACCAAATACTGTTCTTCTAGTGTAGCCGTAGTTAGGCCACCACTTCAA
GAACTCTGTAGCACCGCCTACATACCTCGCTCTGCTAATCCTGTTACCAGTGGCTGCTGCCAGTGGCGAT
AAGTCGTGTCTTACCGGGTTGGACTCAAGACGATAGTTACCGGATAAGGCGCAGCGGTCGGGCTGAACGG
GGGGTTCGTGCACACAGCCCAGCTTGGAGCGAACGACCTACACCGAACTGAGATACCTACAGCGTGAGCT
ATGAGAAAGCGCCACGCTTCCCGAAGGGAGAAAGGCGGACAGGTATCCGGTAAGCGGCAGGGTCGGAACA
GGAGAGCGCACGAGGGAGCTTCCAGGGGGAAACGCCTGGTATCTTTATAGTCCTGTCGGGTTTCGCCACC
TCTGACTTGAGCGTCGATTTTTGTGATGCTCGTCAGGGGGGCGGAGCCTATGGAAAAACGCCAGCAACGC
GGCCTTTTTACGGTTCCTGGCCTTTTGCTGGCCTTTTGCTCACATGTTCTTTCCTGCGTTATCCCCTGAT
TCTGTGGATAACCGTATTACCGCCTTTGAGTGAGCTGATACCGCTCGCCGCAGCCGAACGACCGAGCGCA
GCGAGTCAGTGAGCGAGGAAGCGGAAGAGCGCCCAATACGCAAACCGCCTCTCCCCGCGCGTTGGCCGAT
TCATTAATGCAGCTGGCACGACAGGTTTCCCGACTGGAAAGCGGGCAGTGAGCGCAACGCAATTAATGTG
AGTTAGCTCACTCATTAGGCACCCCAGGCTTTACACTTTATGCTTCCGGCTCGTATGTTGTGTGGAATTG
TGAGCGGATAACAATTTCACACAGGAAACAGCTATGACCATGATTACGCCAAGCGCGCAATTAACCCTCA
CTAAAGGGAACAAAAGCTGGAGCTGCAAGCTTAATGTAGTCTTATGCAATACTCTTGTAGTCTTGCAACA
TGGTAACGATGAGTTAGCAACATGCCTTACAAGGAGAGAAAAAGCACCGTGCATGCCGATTGGTGGAAGT
AAGGTGGTACGATCGTGCCTTATTAGGAAGGCAACAGACGGGTCTGACATGGATTGGACGAACCACTGAA
TTGCCGCATTGCAGAGATATTGTATTTAAGTGCCTAGCTCGATACATAAACGGGTCTCTCTGGTTAGACC
AGATCTGAGCCTGGGAGCTCTCTGGCTAACTAGGGAACCCACTGCTTAAGCCTCAATAAAGCTTGCCTTG
AGTGCTTCAAGTAGTGTGTGCCCGTCTGTTGTGTGACTCTGGTAACTAGAGATCCCTCAGACCCTTTTAG
TCAGTGTGGAAAATCTCTAGCAGTGGCGCCCGAACAGGGACTTGAAAGCGAAAGGGAAACCAGAGGAGCT
CTCTCGACGCAGGACTCGGCTTGCTGAAGCGCGCACGGCAAGAGGCGAGGGGCGGCGACTGGTGAGTACG
CCAAAAATTTTGACTAGCGGAGGCTAGAAGGAGAGAGATGGGTGCGAGAGCGTCAGTATTAAGCGGGGGA
GAATTAGATCGCGATGGGAAAAAATTCGGTTAAGGCCAGGGGGAAAGAAAAAATATAAATTAAAACATAT
AGTATGGGCAAGCAGGGAGCTAGAACGATTCGCAGTTAATCCTGGCCTGTTAGAAACATCAGAAGGCTGT
AGACAAATACTGGGACAGCTACAACCATCCCTTCAGACAGGATCAGAAGAACTTAGATCATTATATAATA
CAGTAGCAACCCTCTATTGTGTGCATCAAAGGATAGAGATAAAAGACACCAAGGAAGCTTTAGACAAGAT
AGAGGAAGAGCAAAACAAAAGTAAGACCACCGCACAGCAAGCGGCCGCTGATCTTCAGACCTGGAGGAGG
AGATATGAGGGACAATTGGAGAAGTGAATTATATAAATATAAAGTAGTAAAAATTGAACCATTAGGAGTA
GCACCCACCAAGGCAAAGAGAAGAGTGGTGCAGAGAGAAAAAAGAGCAGTGGGAATAGGAGCTTTGTTCC
TTGGGTTCTTGGGAGCAGCAGGAAGCACTATGGGCGCAGCGTCAATGACGCTGACGGTACAGGCCAGACA
ATTATTGTCTGGTATAGTGCAGCAGCAGAACAATTTGCTGAGGGCTATTGAGGCGCAACAGCATCTGTTG
CAACTCACAGTCTGGGGCATCAAGCAGCTCCAGGCAAGAATCCTGGCTGTGGAAAGATACCTAAAGGATC
AACAGCTCCTGGGGATTTGGGGTTGCTCTGGAAAACTCATTTGCACCACTGCTGTGCCTTGGAATGCTAG
TTGGAGTAATAAATCTCTGGAACAGATTTGGAATCACACGACCTGGATGGAGTGGGACAGAGAAATTAAC
AATTACACAAGCTTAATACACTCCTTAATTGAAGAATCGCAAAACCAGCAAGAAAAGAATGAACAAGAAT
TATTGGAATTAGATAAATGGGCAAGTTTGTGGAATTGGTTTAACATAACAAATTGGCTGTGGTATATAAA
ATTATTCATAATGATAGTAGGAGGCTTGGTAGGTTTAAGAATAGTTTTTGCTGTACTTTCTATAGTGAAT
AGAGTTAGGCAGGGATATTCACCATTATCGTTTCAGACCCACCTCCCAACCCCGAGGGGACCCGACAGGC
CCGAAGGAATAGAAGAAGAAGGTGGAGAGAGAGACAGAGACAGATCCATTCGATTAGTGAACGGATCTCG
ACGGTATCGGTTTTAAAAGAAAAGGGGGGATTGGGGGGTACAGTGCAGGGGAAAGAATAGTAGACATAAT
AGCAACAGACATACAAACTAAAGAATTACAAAAACAAATTACAAAAATTCAAAATTTTATCGATAAGCTT
GGGAGTTCCG
