>Addgene plasmid #65726 | pLV-CMV-LoxP-DsRed-LoxP-eGFP | addgene partial sequence | sequence record 116919 | CMV-F 5'-CGCAAATGGGCGGTAGGCGTG-3'
CTATATAAGCAGAGCTCGTTTAGTGAACCGTCAGATCGCCTGGAGACGCCATCCACGCTGTTTTGACCTC
CATAGAAGACACCGACTCTAGCTAGAGGATCCCCCGGGCTGCAGGAATTCGGCGCGCCACGCGTACCGAT
AGCTTCGAATTCTGCAGTCGACCGGAATTATAACTTCGTATAGCATACATTATACGAAGTTATAATTCTG
CAGATATCCAGCACAGTGGCGGCCACCATGGATAGCACTGAGAACGTCATCAAGCCCTTCATGCGCTTCA
AGGTGCACATGGAGGGCTCCGTGAACGGCCACGAGTTCGAGATCGAGGGCGAGGGCGAGGGCAAGCCCTA
CGAGGGCACCCAGACCGCCAAGCTGCAGGTGACCAAGGGCGGCCCCCTGCCCTTCGCCTGGGACATCCTG
TCCCCCCAGTTCCAGTACGGCTCCAAGGTGTACGTGAAGCACCCCGCCGACATCCCCGACTACAAGAAGC
TGTCCTTCCCCGAGGGCTTCAAGTGGGAGCGCGTGATGAACTTCGAGGACGGCGGCGTGGTGACCGTGAC
CCAGGACTCCTCCCTGCAGGACGGCACCTTCATCTACCACGTGAAGTTCATCGGCGTGAACTTCCCCTCC
GACGGCCCCGTAATGCAGAAGAAGACTCTGGGCTGGGAGCCCTCCACCGAGCGCCTGTACCCCCGCGACG
GCGTGCTGAAGGGCGAGATCCACAAGGCGCTGAAGCTGAAGGGCGGCGGCCACTACCTGGTGGAGTTCAA
GTCAATCTACATGGCCAAGAAGCCCGTGAAGCTGCCCGGCTACTACTACGTGGACTCCAAGCTGGACATC
ACCTCCCACAACGAGGACTACACCGTGGTGGAGCAGTACGAGCGCGCCGAGGCCCGCCACCACCTGTTCC
AGTAGAGCTAGCTGAATAAGGCCGCTCGAATA
