>Addgene plasmid #65726 | pLV-CMV-LoxP-DsRed-LoxP-eGFP | addgene partial sequence | sequence record 116921 | pCDH-rev 5'-GCATTCCTTTGGCGAGAG-3'
CTCGTCAAGAAGACAGGGCCAGGTTTCCGGGCCCTCACATTGCCAAAAGACGGCAATATGGTGGAAAATA
ACATATAGACAAACGCACACCGGCCTTATTCCAAGCGGCTTCGGCCAGTAACGTTAGGGGGGGAGAGGGG
CGGAATTCCCGGGTTTACCCAAAGACAAAAGAAAATTGGTAACAGCGGTAAAAAGGGACTCAAGATGCTG
TACAGACTTGGCCCCCAATACCACATCATCCATATAACTGAAAGCCAAACAGTGGGGGAAAGCCCTACGA
ACCACTGAACAAATGGCACTAGGCTAGCTTAATGTTAACGACCGGTGAGCGCTGTCTAGACTCGAGACTA
GTCGCTACCCGGTAGAATTTTACTTGTACAGCTCGTCCATGCCGAGAGTGATCCCGGCGGCGGTCACGAA
CTCCAGCAGGACCATGTGATCGCGCTTCTCGTTGGGGTCTTTGCTCAGGGCGGACTGGGTGCTCAGGTAG
TGGTTGTCGGGCAGCAGCACGGGGCCGTCGCCGATGGGGGTGTTCTGCTGGTAGTGGTCGGCGAGCTGCA
CGCTGCCGTCCTCGATGTTGTGGCGGATCTTGAAGTTCACCTTGATGCCGTTCTTCTGCTTGTCGGCCAT
GATATAGACGTTGTGGCTGTTGTAGTTGTACTCCAGCTTGTGCCCCAGGATGTTGCCGTCCTCCTTGAAG
TCGATGCCCTTCAGCTCGATGCGGTTCACCAGGGTGTCGCCCTCGAACTTCACCTCGGCGCGGGTCTTGT
AGTTGCCGTCGTCCTTGAAGAAGATGGTGCGCTCCTGGACGTAGCCTTCGGGCATGGCGGACTTGAAGAA
GTCGTGCTGCTTCATGTGGTCGGGGTAGCGGCTGAAGCACTGCACGCCGTA
