>Addgene plasmid #65726 | pLV-CMV-LoxP-DsRed-LoxP-eGFP | addgene partial sequence | sequence record 117845 | EXFP-R 5'-GTCTTGTAGTTGCCGTCGTC-3'
TCCTGGACGTAGCCTTCGGGCATGGCGGACTTGAAGAAGTCGTGCTGCTTCATGTGGTCGGGGTAGCGGC
TGAAGCACTGCACGCCGTAGGTCAGGGTGGTCACGAGGGTGGGCCAGGGCACGGGCAGCTTGCCGGTGGT
GCAGATGAACTTCAGGGTCAGCTTGCCGTAGGTGGCATCGCCCTCGCCCTCGCCGGACACGCTGAACTTG
TGGCCGTTTACGTCGCCGTCCAGCTCGACCAGGATGGGCACCACCCCGGTGAACAGCTCCTCGCCCTTGC
TCACCATGGTGGCGTAGTCGAATTCGTTAACCTCGAGAGATCTAACGGGCCCTCTAGACTCGAATAACTT
CGTATAATGTATGCTATACGAAGTTATTCGAGCGGCCTTATTCAGCTAGCTCTACTGGAACAGGTGGTGG
CGGGCCTCGGCGCGCTCGTACTGCTCCACCACGGTGTAGTCCTCGTTGTGGGAGGTGATGTCCAGCTTGG
AGTCCACGTAGTAGTAGCCGGGCAGCTTCACGGGCTTCTTGGCCATGTAGATTGACTTGAACTCCACCAG
GTAGTGGCCGCCGCCCTTCAGCTTCAGCGCCTTGTGGATCTCGCCCTTCAGCACGCCGTCGCGGGGGTAC
AGGCGCTCGGTGGAGGGCTCCCAGCCCAGAGTCTTCTTCTGCATTACGGGGCCGTCGGAGGGGAAGTTCA
CGCCGATGAACTTC
