>Addgene plasmid #65726 | pLV-CMV-LoxP-DsRed-LoxP-eGFP | addgene partial sequence | sequence record 117849 | IRES-F 5'-TGGCTCTCCTCAAGCGTATT-3'
CCATTGTATGGGATCTGATCTGGGGCCTCGGTGCACATGCTTTACATGTGTTTAGTCGAGGTTAAAAAAA
CGTCTAGGCCCCCCGAACCACGGGGACGTGGTTTTCCTTTGAAAAACACGATGATAATATGGATATGGCC
ACAACGGTCGCCACCATGACCGAGTACAAGCCCACGGTGCGCCTCGCCACCCGCGACGACGTCCCCAGGG
CCGTACGCACCCTCGCCGCCGCGTTCGCCGACTACCCCGCCACGCGCCACACCGTCGATCCGGACCGCCA
CATCGAGCGGGTCACCGAGCTGCAAGAACTCTTCCTCACGCGCGTCGGGCTCGACATCGGCAAGGTGTGG
GTCGCGGACGACGGCGCCGCGGTGGCGGTCTGGACCACGCCGGAGAGCGTCGAAGCGGGGGCGGTGTTCG
CCGAGATCGGCCCGCGCATGGCCGAGTTGAGCGGTTCCCGGCTGGCCGCGCAGCAACAGATGGAAGGCCT
CCTGGCGCCGCACCGGCCCAAGGAGCCCGCGTGGTTCCTGGCCACCGTCGGCGTCTCGCCCGACCACCAG
GGCAAGGGTCTGGGCAGCGCCGTCGTGCTCCCCGGAGTGGAGGCGGCCGAG
